Addgene plasmid #110663: pCHKU30.2-2.2
Purpose: Expression of a fungal biosynthetic gene cluster
Depositing lab: Ronald Davis. Depositing organization: Stanford University. Publication: HEx: A heterologous expression platform for the discovery of fungal natural products. Harvey CJB, Tang M, Schlecht U, Horecka J, Fischer CR, Lin HC, Li J, Naughton B, Cherry J, Miranda M, Li YF, Chu AM, Hennessy JR, Vandova GA, Inglis D, Aiyar RS, Steinmetz LM, Davis RW, Medema MH, Sattely E, Khosla C, St Onge RP, Tang Y, Hillenmeyer ME. Sci Adv. 2018 Apr 11;4(4):eaar5459. doi: 10.1126/sciadv.aar5459. eCollection 2018 Apr. PubMed 29651464.
Backbone
  Vector backbone: pCHINT2A
  Vector type: Yeast Expression
  Selectable markers: URA3
Growth in bacteria
  Bacterial resistance: Ampicillin, 100 μg/mL
  Growth temperature: 37°C
  Growth strain: DH5alpha
  Copy number: High Copy
Gene/Insert
  Gene/Insert name: S_cerevisiae_ADH2-ORF1, S_bayanus_ADH2-ORF2, PCK1-ORF3, MLS1-ORF4 (alt name: Tailoring genes for cluster PKS6)
  Species: Trichoderma virens
  Cloning method: Unknown
Terms and licenses: Academic/Nonprofit Terms; Industry Terms: Not Available to Industry
Depositor comments: Insert sizes: 870, 1584, 1503, 867
How to cite: pCHKU30.2-2.2 was a gift from Ronald Davis (Addgene plasmid # 110663 ; http://n2t.net/addgene:110663 ; RRID:Addgene_110663)
