[The description below was written by a language model from this plasmid's Addgene catalogue record and pLannotate feature annotations shown in this document.]
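Description:
pCHKU30.2-2.2 is a yeast expression plasmid built on the pCHINT2A backbone and designed as an E. coli–Saccharomyces cerevisiae shuttle vector. In bacteria it replicates from a high-copy ColE1/pUC-type origin and is selected with ampicillin through the β-lactamase gene. In yeast it is maintained episomally by the 2μ origin and selected by uracil prototrophy through URA3 under its native promoter, a marker that can also be counterselected with 5-FOA. Remnants of a pBluescript-type polylinker and a T3 promoter flank the cloning region.

The payload is a set of four open reading frames described as the tailoring genes of a Trichoderma virens biosynthetic gene cluster designated PKS6. Each has its own yeast promoter: S. cerevisiae ADH2 for ORF1, S. bayanus ADH2 for ORF2, PCK1 for ORF3 and MLS1 for ORF4. The depositor lists insert sizes of 870, 1584, 1503 and 867 bp. These promoters come from genes that are generally glucose-repressed and switch on as cultures move to non-fermentable carbon sources, so the four genes would be expected to be co-induced late in growth without an added inducer. Using different promoters also limits repeated sequence within the plasmid.

The automated annotation does not label the ORFs or their promoters. It recognises only an ADH2 terminator and short fragments matching the yeast CTR2 and GRS2 loci, which may derive from yeast regulatory regions flanking the ORFs, although the record does not say so. The depositor sequence (13,617 nt) and the repository's sequencing result (13,639 nt) give essentially the same feature map. The plasmid belongs to a heterologous expression platform for discovering fungal natural products. The record does not state which companion construct supplies the core synthase.
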