Features (pLannotate 1.2.2; 14 found; start..end, strand, type, name):
   1371..1670    +  terminator     ADH2 terminator: transcription terminator for the S. cerevisiae alcohol dehydrogenase 2 (ADH2) gene
   4308..4523    +  promoter       URA3 promoter: S. cerevisiae URA3
   4524..5327    +  CDS            URA3: orotidine-5'-phosphate decarboxylase, required for uracil biosynthesis; S. cerevisiae URA3; yeast auxotrophic marker, counterselectable with 5-fluoroorotic acid (5-FOA)
   5406..5457    +  misc_feature   bom (fragment): basis of mobility region from pBR322
   7692..7859    +  CDS            CTR2 (fragment): CTR2_YEAST - Experimental evidence at protein level: Swiss-Prot protein existence level 1. Provides bioavailable copper via mobilization of vacuolar copper stores and export to the cytoplasm. From Saccharomyces cerevisiae (strain ATCC 204508 / S288c) (Baker's yeast).
   9374..9730    -  CDS            GRS2 (fragment): SYG2_YEAST - Experimental evidence at protein level: Swiss-Prot protein existence level 1. Catalyzes the ATP-dependent ligation of glycine to the 3'-end of its cognate tRNA, via the formation of an aminoacyl-adenylate intermediate (Gly-AMP) (PubMed:23816885). Also produces diadenosine tetraphosphate (Ap4A), a universal pleiotropic signaling molecule needed for cell regulation pathways, by direct condensation of 2 ATPs. Thereby, may play a special role in Ap4A homeostasis (By similarity). From Saccharomyces cerevisiae (strain ATCC 204508 / S288c) (Baker's yeast).
   9728..9751    -  misc_feature   MCS (fragment): pBluescript multiple cloning site
   9764..9782    -  promoter       T3 promoter: promoter for bacteriophage T3 RNA polymerase
  10121..10709   -  rep_origin     ori: high-copy-number ColE1/pMB1/pBR322/pUC origin of replication
  10880..11740   -  CDS            AmpR: β-lactamase; bla; confers resistance to ampicillin, carbenicillin, and related antibiotics
  11741..11845   -  promoter       AmpR promoter: bla
  11872..13214   -  rep_origin     2μ ori: yeast 2μ plasmid origin of replication
  13282..13314   +  CDS            rop (fragment): Rop protein, which maintains plasmids at low copy number; rop
  13549..13609   -  misc_feature   MCS (fragment): pBluescript multiple cloning site
>Addgene plasmid #110663 | pCHKU30.2-2.2 | depositor full sequence | sequence record 208185 | pCHKU30.2-2.2 sequence 13617 bps
TATCTAAAAATTGCCTTATGATCCGTCTCTCCGGTTACAGCCTGTGTAACTGATTAATCCTGCCTTTCTA
ATCACCATTCTAATGTTTTAATTAAGGGATTTTGTCTTCATTAACGGCTTTCGCTCATAAAAATGTTATG
ACGTTTTGCCCGCAGGCGGGAAACCATCCACTTCACGAGACTGATCTCCTCTGCCGGAACACCGGGCATC
TCCAACTTATAAGTTGGAGAAATAAGAGAATTTCAGATTGAGAGAATGAAAAAAAAAAAAAAAAAAAAGG
CAGAGGAGAGCATAGAAATGGGGTTCACTTTTTGGTAAAGCTATAGCATGCCTATCACATATAAATAGAG
TGCCAGTAGCGACTTTTTTCACACTCGAAATACTCTTACTACTGCTCTCTTGTTGTTTTTATCACTTCTT
GTTTCTTCTTGGTAAATAGAATATCAAGCTACAAAAAGCATACAATCAACTATCAACTATTAACTATATC
GTAATACACAATGAAGATCCTCTGCCTTCACGGTAGAGGCTCCAACAACGAGATCTTTCGGGCGCAGACG
GCAGCCTTCCGTGCAGATCTCGATGACTTTGAGTGGACCTTTGTGCAAGGCACGGTTCGACATACCGAAG
GCAACTGGTCCCTGTACACAGCACAATTCTCGCATCTTCCACTTTACACATACTACAACCCTTTTGATCC
TGCTTCTATCTTGCAGACTCATGACGACCTTGCGCGGATTATAGTCGAAGAGGGCCCATTCGATGGTATT
CTGGGCTATTCAGGCGGTGCTGCGTTAGCAGCAGAGATCTTGGCTCAGGCAACCTATGATGATCCCTTTG
CCATGGAACGACCGTTTCGATTTGCAGTCTTCATCAACGGAGCATCTCCCCTGCGCTGTTTTGCTATGAA
GGACGCCCAAGTCATCGAGGACATCGTCGTAGATTCCGCACCCATGACCGAGCAGGCAGAGAATATGTTT
CTTCGTCCGAGTGCGCTGCGAAAGAAGGACGGAGTCAGCGAACAGGACCAGGTCGACCATGCAAAACTAC
TGTCGTTGCTCAAGAAACTCAAGGGCAAGAAGTTGGTCGATGGAACAACGTTTCTATCCAACGGAACGCA
TGGCCTTTGTAGATGGGAACTACCCGCAGACGGTGCGCCACTGATTGACTTGCCCACGCTGCACATCCGG
AGCACCGAGAGCGACGAGAGTGATCCCCACGAGGGTCTCCATTTGCTACGACTCTGTGATCCCGGCCAAG
CACGCGAGTTCCATCATGGCAGTGGGCATGATTTCCCCAGAGGTCGTAAGGAAATGAAGCACATTGCGAG
ACTGATTCGAGAGGTCGCTGAAGCTACAACAAGTCTATAAGCGGATCTCTTATGTCTTTACGATTTATAG
TTTTCATTATCAAGTATGCCTATATTAGTATATAGCATCTTTAGATGACAGTGTTCGAAGTTTCACGAAT
AAAAGATAATATTCTACTTTTTGCTCCCACCGCGTTTGCTAGCACGAGTGAACACCATCCCTCGCCTGTG
AGTTGTACCCATTCCTCTAAACTGTAGACATGGTAGCTTCAGCAGTGTTCGTTATGTACGGCATCCTCCA
ACAAACAGTCGGTTATAGTTTGTCCTGCTCCTCTGAATCGTCTCCCTCGATATTTCTCATTTTCCTTCGC
ATGCCAGCATTGAAATGATCGAAGTTCAATGATGAAACGGTAATTCTTCTGTCATTTACTCATCTCATCT
CATCAAGTTATATAATTCTATACGGATGTAATTTTTCACTTTTCGTCTTGACGTCCACCCTATAATTTCA
ATTATTGAACCCTCACGATCCAGTTCTCCAGTGACACAGCCTTTATCTGGTCAAACCTTTCTTTCTAATC
ACCTATGCTGATGCTTAATTAAGGGATTTTTGTCTCCATCAACGGCATGCGCCCAAAAATGACGTTTTTT
TTAACCCATAGACACGAAACTACCCATTTTCCACCGGCCTGACCTACCACCGGAACAACGGCCATCTCCA
ACTTGCAAGTTGGGGAAATTAAGAGCATCGCAGGTTTAATGGAAGAAAAAAAAAAGGTACAGCACAGCGC
AAATGGAGTTAGTTCCCTTATGTCACACACTCACACACAGTCGGTCAGATCAAGCATACTGGGTGCGTAT
AAATAGAGTGGCCATTGCCACCCTGTTTATCTCAAAATCTGTCTTGTTAGTGGTCTTCTCCCTTTTTCAG
GTTACAATTCTCTTGTTTCTACTTAGTATATAAGTATATCAAGCTATATTAAGCATACTATCAACTGTCA
ACTCTATCCTCAAAATACAATACAAAATGGCTACCATGAGCGACGTCTGGGTTGGCCTGCCATGGCCAGT
ACAATTGATCGCGACCTGCTTTGTCCTCACTGCAACTCTGTTGATCACGACTCGCCTCAATTCACTCTCC
CATTCATGGCCAGCGGCAGCAGGAAAAGGCCACGAACCTCCAATAGCGCCCTACTGGCTTCCAGGAATCC
AGCATCTGGCAGCCTTCCTTCTCGATCCTGCCCACACTTTCCGCACGACCCAGTCGAAATACAAAGATTC
GCCTTACACATTGCTCATGGGGAACGTGAAGTTCCACGTTTTTGGTTCTCCATCTGCCGCGACCCATGTC
TTTGCACGCTCGCGCACGTTTGCGTATGAACCGGTGACCTTGAGCATGCTGGAGAATGGACTGGATCTGC
CCGTGGCCGACCGAGTTTACTTTCAAATCGGTCTGGATCGAGCAAATAGTGCAGAGCATGCGAAGGGGTT
CGTGGTGCAAAACCATAATGTCTGGTTGCGATACTTGTCAGGCGAGCCGTTGGACGACCTGATGCAGCTA
TTCACACGCCACTTCCACCAAATCCTGGAGCAACACCTGGATATGAAGACAAGAGGCTGGCAGACAGTCG
ATCTATACCAAGTCCTGCGCAAAGTCATTTTCGACACCTCTGTCCTGACGTTCTTCGGTCCCCATCTTGC
TCAGATATGGGGTCCTACCATGTGGAAGGACTTCTGCCTGTTCAACGATGCCACCTATATTGGTGTCAGA
ACAAATTTGGCGTATGTCTTGCAGCCGCGCGCTGGCCGCGCGCGGGAGAGAATGCTACGCGCCTTTGAAC
AGTGGTTAACGCACCATTCAGAGGGAGACTGGCCGGACAAGGACAAATATTGGAACGAGGAATGGGGCGC
AAAAATGAATTGGGAACGTGACCATCTGGCGCGACAATTCGGCCTCTCCCTCCGTGGACGGGCGGCCATG
CAGGCGAGCTTCCTGTTTGCAATCGTTCTGAACGCCGCGCCGATGAGTTCCTGGTTTACCTGGGTGGCGG
CGAGTAATTCAGATCGCCTGGCAAAGTGTCGAGTCGAGTCGTCCAAGTTCTTGCGACCGAGCAAATCAAG
CCGCTTCGATCACGAATTGGACATCGACGCCACGCAAATGAGAGGCAGCAACTTCATGCAGGCGTTGTGG
AAGGAAGCGTTACGCATAGGCACGGCAGCCTCGCCAGCACGTGTAGTCATGGAAGACACAGAGCTGGAAG
GGTATGTCGTAAGGAAGGGCAGTGTGATCCTCATGCCCACTGCGTTGCTCCACCATAGCGACTTGTTCCC
GAGAGCGGACCAGGTTGACACGGAAAGGTGGACAGGCGAGGATGCCATAGTCCAACAGCGGAGTAAAAGT
ATTCGCACATTTGGTGGAGGTATGGGCATGTGTTCTGGACGGCATGCGGCCGAGCAGGAGGTCATCGGTC
TGGTCTCGAAGCTTATTACGCTGTTTGATATCGAGTTCGAAGACTCGTGGAAGAACAAGTTCCACTTCGA
CCCAAGAAGTCTCGGAATTATGCATCCTGCAGGTCCTCTAATGGTACGCCTGAAGCGGAGAGTATTATGA
ACAAATCGCTCTTAAATATATACCTAAAGAACATTAAAGCTATATTATAAGCAAAGATACGTAAATTTTG
CTTATATTATTATACACATATCATATTTCTATATTTTTAAGATTTGGTTATATAATGTACGTAATGCAAA
GGAAATAAATTTTATACATTATTGAACAGCGTCCAAGTAACTACATTATGTGCACTAATAGTTTAGCGTC
GTGAAGACTTTATTGTGTCGCGAAAAGTAAAAATTTTAAAAATTAGAGCACCTTGAACTTGCGAAAAAGG
TTCTCATCAACTGTTTAAAAGGAGGATATCAGGTCCTATTTCTGACAAACAATATACAAATTTAGTTTCA
AAGATGAATCAGTGCGCGAAGGACATAACTCATTCAATTCAATTCATCATTTTTTTTTTATTCTTTTTTT
TGATTTCGGTTTCTTTGAAATTTTTTTGATTCGGTAATCTCCGAACAGAAGGAAGAACGAAGGAAGGAGC
ACAGACTTAGATTGGTATATATACGCATATGTAGTGTTGAAGAAACATGAAATTGCCCAGTATTCTTAAC
CCAACTGCACAGAACAAAAACCTGCAGGAAACGAAGATAAATCATGTCGAAAGCTACATATAAGGAACGT
GCTGCTACTCATCCTAGTCCTGTTGCTGCCAAGCTATTTAATATCATGCACGAAAAGCAAACAAACTTGT
GTGCTTCATTGGATGTTCGTACCACCAAGGAATTACTGGAGTTAGTTGAAGCATTAGGTCCCAAAATTTG
TTTACTAAAAACACATGTGGATATCTTGACTGATTTTTCCATGGAGGGCACAGTTAAGCCGCTAAAGGCA
TTATCCGCCAAGTACAATTTTTTACTCTTCGAAGACAGAAAATTTGCTGACATTGGTAATACAGTCAAAT
TGCAGTACTCTGCGGGTGTATACAGAATAGCAGAATGGGCAGACATTACGAATGCACACGGTGTGGTGGG
CCCAGGTATTGTTAGCGGTTTGAAGCAGGCGGCAGAAGAAGTAACAAAGGAACCTAGAGGCCTTTTGATG
TTAGCAGAATTGTCATGCAAGGGCTCCCTATCTACTGGAGAATATACTAAGGGTACTGTTGACATTGCGA
AGAGCGACAAAGATTTTGTTATCGGCTTTATTGCTCAAAGAGACATGGGTGGAAGAGATGAAGGTTACGA
TTGGTTGATTATGACACCCGGTGTGGGTTTAGATGACAAGGGAGACGCATTGGGTCAACAGTATAGAACC
GTGGATGATGTGGTCTCTACAGGATCTGACATTATTATTGTTGGAAGAGGACTATTTGCAAAGGGAAGGG
ATGCTAAGGTAGAGGGTGAACGTTACAGAAAAGCAGGCTGGGAAGCATATTTGAGAAGATGCGGCCAGCA
AAACTAAAAAACTGTATTATAAGTAAATGCATGTATACTAAACTCACAAATTAGAGCTTCAATTTAATTA
TATCAGTTATTACCCTATGCGGTGTGAAATACCGCACAGATGCGTAAGGAGAAAATACCGCATCAGGATA
GGAAAAAACCGAGCTTCCTTTCATCCGGCGCGGCTGTGTTCTACATATCACTGAAGCTCCGGGTATTTTA
AGTTATACAAGGGAAAGATGCCGGCTAGACTAGCAAGTTTTAGGCTGCTTAACATTATGGATAGGCGGAT
AAAGGGCCCAAACAGGATTGTAAAGCTTAGACGCTTCTGGTTGGACAATGGTACGTTTGTGTATTAAGTA
AGGCTTGGCTGGGGATAGCAACATTGGGCAGAGTATAGAAGACCACAAAAAAAAGGTATATAAGGGCAGA
GAAGTCTTTGTAATGTGTGTAACTTCTCTTCCATGTGTAATCAGTATTTCTACTTACTTCTTAAATATAC
AGAAGTAAGACAGATAACCAACAGCCTTTCCCAGATATACATATATATCTTTATTTCAGCTTAAACAATA
ATTATATTTGTTTAACTCAAAAATAAAAAAAAAAAACCAAACTCACGCAACTAATTATTCCATAATAAAA
TAACAACATGCTCTCTTCCGACCGCACCCAATATACTCTGGCACTCTGGCTGACGCCCGTCGTCCTCTAT
GTCGTGTACGCGTGGCTCAAAGTCATCACCGGCGCCTTCTTTGGCCCTTTGAGCAAAATTCCCGGCCCCA
AGCTCTGGGCCATCTCGCGCCTTCCTCGTATGTACATGGAATGGCAGGGTGAGGAAGCAGCTGGAGTCGC
CGCGTTGCACAAGAAGTACGGCCCGGTCGTGCGGCTGGCGCCCAACGAAGTGTCGTTTGCTGGTGGTGCT
CAGGCTTGGAAAGACATTTATGGCTACCGAAAGAACGTGGGCCAAGAGAAGCATCCATATCGTTCGTCGG
CGTCGTATTGGCCTCCGGCCAACGGAGCCCCGAGCATGATTCAGGCCATCCGTGACGAAGACCACCAGCG
ACTGCGCAAGAGTCTGGCCGTCTCGTTCAGTGAGAAGTCCATGAAGCTGATGGAACCACGCGTCAAGGGC
TGGGCTCGGCTTCTGCAGACCAAGTTGGCTGAGCGCGGTGATGCTGCGGTGGATATGGTCGAGTTGTTTA
GATGTGCAACTTTCGATGCCATGGGTGACCTCGCGCTAGGGGACGACCTGCAAATGCTGAGAAATGGCCG
TCTCTCCGACTACGTCCATGCAGCTTTTAGTGGCATTCGAACCATCATCCGCCTTCGGGTCCTCTCCACG
TACAATTCCTTCACCCGCTGGCTCGTTCAAGACTGTTTCTTCCAAAGCGCATTCGTCCGGAAGGCCGCCA
TGGAAAATCTTCGCTACTCCGCGGACCGTGTGGATCGTCGCCTGCAAGAACCAGACCGAGACCCTCCCGA
TCTCTGGACAAAACCCCTGACTGGTATCGACGGCAAGATGTCCCTGGACGAATATCACTCCACCGCACAG
CTTCTCATGACTGCGGGCACCGACACTTCGGCGATAGGCTTGTCCGGCACACTATATTATCTTCTTACCA
ACCCCGACTGCCTCGCCAAGGTCACTGACGAGGTTCGCTCCGCCTTCTCATCTATGGACGACGTAACCTA
CGAAACCCTCGCCCAACTGAAGTACTTGGACGCCGCGCTGCAAGAAGGCCTGAGACTCTACCCACCGGTG
CCTACCGGCGCACCTCGCGTCACTCCGATGCCTGGATGGTCCATCGGCGGCTACTGGATCCCAGGTGGTG
TGAACGTCCACGCGCCCCACTATGCCACCTCTCGCCTTCCCGCCCACTTCACCGCTCCCGAATCTTTCCA
CCCAGAGCGCTGGCTGGGCGACGAGAAATTCCAAAACGACCGGCTTGATGCCGTCCAGCCGTTCAACCTC
GGCCCTCAGAACTGCTTGGGTCAGGCTTTTGCCATGAACGAGATGCGCCTCTTCATGGCCGCTGTGTTGC
TCCAATTCGATCTACAGTTGTGCGAGGACCCCCGAGCCTGGTTGGATCAACGAGTGTTCTCCATGTGGGA
GACGAAGCCGTTGATGTGTGTCGCGACCAAGACGAGCTGAAGTGCTTTTAACTAAGAATTATTAGTCTTT
TCTGCTTATTTTTTCATCATAGTTTAGAACACTTTATATTAACGAATAGTTTATGAATCTATTTAGGTTT
AAAAATTGATACAGTTTTATAAGTTACTTTTTCAAAGACTCGTGCTGTCTATTGCATAATGCACTGGAAG
GGGAAAAAAAAGGTGCACACGCGTGGCTTTTTCTTGAATTTGCAGTTTGAAAAATAACTACATGGATGAT
AAGAAAACATGGAGTACAGTCACTTTGAGAACCTTCAATCAGCTGGTAACGTCTTCGTTAATTGGATACT
CAAAAAAGATGGATAGCATGAATCACAAGATGGAAGGAAATGCGGGCCACGACCACAGTGATATGCATAT
GGGAGATGGAGATGATACCTCCATTGGGCCGATGAAGTTAGTCGACGGATAGAAGCGGTTGTCCCCTTTC
CCGGCGAGCCGGCAGTCGGGCCGAGGTTCGGATAAATTTTGTATTGTGTTTTGATTCTGTCATGAGTATT
ACTTATGTTCTCTTTAGGTAACCCCAGGTTAATCAATCACAGTTTCATACCGGCTAGTATTCAAATTATG
ACTTTTCTTCTGCAGTGTCAGCCTTACGACGATTATCTATGAGCTTTGAATATAGTTTGCCGTGATTCGT
ATCTTTAATTGGATAATAAAATGCGAAGGATCGATGACCCTTATTATTATTTTTCTACACTGGCTACCGA
TTTAACTCATCTTCTTGAAAGTATATAAGTAACAGTAAAATATACCGTACTTCTGCTAATGTTATTTGTC
CCTTATTTTTCTTTTCTTGTCTTATGCTATAGTACCTAAGAATAACGACTATTGTTTTGAACTAAACAAA
GTAGTAAAAGCACATAAAAGAATTAAGAAAATGTCCCACAACGGCGAGCCCGACCCGCTCTACCGCGAGC
CCTATCCCCTTAACCGCGACTTGCTCGCCTCCGCCCGCCTGCACCTCCAGCACGCCGTCTTCGTCAACGG
TCTAGGCTACCTGCTGCACCCGGCCGTCCCTATCGGGCCCGCCTCGCACGTGGCTGACATCGCCACCGGC
ACCGGCATCTTCGCCCTCGCCCTCGCCGCGGCCCACCCCGAAGCCCGCGTCGAAGCCTCCGACATCTCCC
TCGCCCAGGTCCCCGCCCAGCACTGGTGGCCCGCCAATGTGACCTTTGCGGTCCTCGACATCTTCCAGGA
CCCCTTGCCGGCCTCACTGCTCGCGCGCTACGACGTCCTCTGCCTCCGCCACTTCGTCTCCCTGCAGCCC
GGCGATCCGCGCCCGCTGATCGCCCGCTTGCTGGCCATGCTGCGGCCCGGGGGCTATCTGCACTGGCAGG
AATGGGACCTGACCACCGCCGCCGTCTTCGCCCCAGACGGCACCTCCACCCCTAAGATGCAGGCGCTGAT
CGATTACATCAAACATCCCTCCCGACACACCGCCCAGGCCACCTGGGTTGGCGACTTGCATCAGAGGGTC
GCCGCCGGCGAGGTGCCTGGCGTGGAGCTGGTCGCTCACGACCGTGTCCGCGCCGCTAAGGCCGCCGTCG
TCGCTATGCAGCAGGAACTCATGGCGCTGGGCACCAAGGAGGTAGTCGCCAGTCTGCGGGCCCGCGAGGG
CGAAGCGAGCGTCGAGGCCGCTAAGTTCGAGAAGATCGCGCACGACGCCGTCGACGAGTGTCTGAGCTTG
GGGAGGGGCCCTGTGATCGATCAGGAGATGGTGACGTGGGTGCTGAGGAAGAAGTGAGGAGATTGATAAG
ACTTTTCTAGTTGCATATCTTTTATATTTAAATCTTATCTATTAGTTAATTTTTTGTAATTTATCCTTAT
ATATAGTCTGGTTATTCTAAAATATCATTTCAGTATCTAAAAATTCCCCTCTTTTTTCAGTTATATCTTA
ACAGGCGACAGTCCAAATGTTGATTTATCCCAGTCCGATTCATCAGGGTTGTGAAGCATTTTGTCAATGG
TCGAAATCACATCAGTAATAGTGCCTCTTACTTGCCTCATAGAATTTCTTTCTCTTAACGTCACCGTTTG
GTCTTTTATAGTTTCGAAATCTATGGTGATACCAAATGGTGTTCCCAATTCATCGTTACGGGCGTATTTT
TTACCAATTGAAGTATTGGAATCGTCAATTTTAAAGTATATCTCTCTTTTACGTAAAGCCTGCGAGATCC
TCTTAAGTATAGCGGGGAAGCCATCGTTATTCGATATTGTCGTAACAAATACTTTGATCGGCGCTATGCG
GCCGCCACCGCGGTGGAGCTCCAGCTTTTGTTCCCTTTAGTGAGGGTTAATTGCGCGCTTGGCGAGACTC
AAACAAGATATATTTTGCCCGCCTTACAGACGAAACTAGTTGGAGGTTATGGAGCATACTATCACGTGGG
CGGCCACTGGTGAGTTACTACACCCCAGGGGCAACGTTGATGCTCCTAAAAAACTCTGGCTGGACGCAAG
CCGTAACACCCGTGTCACTTCATAATCGTTTGCAATTCAGGGCTTGATCTACACATTACCCTGTTATCCC
TATTAATTAATACGGTTATCCACAGAATCAGGGGATAACGCAGGAAAGAACATGTGAGCAAAAGGCCAGC
AAAAGGCCAGGAACCGTAAAAAGGCCGCGTTGCTGGCGTTTTTCCATAGGCTCCGCCCCCCTGACGAGCA
TCACAAAAATCGACGCTCAAGTCAGAGGTGGCGAAACCCGACAGGACTATAAAGATACCAGGCGTTTCCC
CCTGGAAGCTCCCTCGTGCGCTCTCCTGTTCCGACCCTGCCGCTTACCGGATACCTGTCCGCCTTTCTCC
CTTCGGGAAGCGTGGCGCTTTCTCATAGCTCACGCTGTAGGTATCTCAGTTCGGTGTAGGTCGTTCGCTC
CAAGCTGGGCTGTGTGCACGAACCCCCCGTTCAGCCCGACCGCTGCGCCTTATCCGGTAACTATCGTCTT
GAGTCCAACCCGGTAAGACACGACTTATCGCCACTGGCAGCAGCCACTGGTAACAGGATTAGCAGAGCGA
GGTATGTAGGCGGTGCTACAGAGTTCTTGAAGTGGTGGCCTAACTACGGCTACACTAGAAGGACAGTATT
TGGTATCTGCGCTCTGCTGAAGCCAGTTACCTTCGGAAAAAGAGTTGGTAGCTCTTGATCCGGCAAACAA
ACCACCGCTGGTAGCGGTGGTTTTTTTGTTTGCAAGCAGCAGATTACGCGCAGAAAAAAAGGATCTCAAG
AAGATCCTTTGATCTTTTCTACGGGGTCTGACGCTCAGTGGAACGAAAACTCACGTTAAGGGATTTTGGT
CATGAGATTATCAAAAAGGATCTTCACCTAGATCCTTTTAAATTAAAAATGAAGTTTTAAATCAATCTAA
AGTATATATGAGTAAACTTGGTCTGACAGTTACCAATGCTTAATCAGTGAGGCACCTATCTCAGCGATCT
GTCTATTTCGTTCATCCATAGTTGCCTGACTCCCCGTCGTGTAGATAACTACGATACGGGAGGGCTTACC
ATCTGGCCCCAGTGCTGCAATGATACCGCGAGACCCACGCTCACCGGCTCCAGATTTATCAGCAATAAAC
CAGCCAGCCGGAAGGGCCGAGCGCAGAAGTGGTCCTGCAACTTTATCCGCCTCCATCCAGTCTATTAATT
GTTGCCGGGAAGCTAGAGTAAGTAGTTCGCCAGTTAATAGTTTGCGCAACGTTGTTGCCATTGCTACAGG
CATCGTGGTGTCACGCTCGTCGTTTGGTATGGCTTCATTCAGCTCCGGTTCCCAACGATCAAGGCGAGTT
ACATGATCCCCCATGTTGTGCAAAAAAGCGGTTAGCTCCTTCGGTCCTCCGATCGTTGTCAGAAGTAAGT
TGGCCGCAGTGTTATCACTCATGGTTATGGCAGCACTGCATAATTCTCTTACTGTCATGCCATCCGTAAG
ATGCTTTTCTGTGACTGGTGAGTACTCAACCAAGTCATTCTGAGAATAGTGTATGCGGCGACCGAGTTGC
TCTTGCCCGGCGTCAATACGGGATAATACCGCGCCACATAGCAGAACTTTAAAAGTGCTCATCATTGGAA
AACGTTCTTCGGGGCGAAAACTCTCAAGGATCTTACCGCTGTTGAGATCCAGTTCGATGTAACCCACTCG
TGCACCCAACTGATCTTCAGCATCTTTTACTTTCACCAGCGTTTCTGGGTGAGCAAAAACAGGAAGGCAA
AATGCCGCAAAAAAGGGAATAAGGGCGACACGGAAATGTTGAATACTCATACTCTTCCTTTTTCAATATT
ATTGAAGCATTTATCAGGGTTATTGTCTCATGAGCGGATACATATTTGAATGTATTTAGAAAAATAAACA
AATAGGGGTTCCGCGCACATTTCCCCGAAAAGTGCCACCTGAACGAAGCATCTGTGCTTCATTTTGTAGA
ACAAAAATGCAACGCGAGAGCGCTAATTTTTCAAACAAAGAATCTGAGCTGCATTTTTACAGAACAGAAA
TGCAACGCGAAAGCGCTATTTTACCAACGAAGAATCTGTGCTTCATTTTTGTAAAACAAAAATGCAACGC
GAGAGCGCTAATTTTTCAAACAAAGAATCTGAGCTGCATTTTTACAGAACAGAAATGCAACGCGAGAGCG
CTATTTTACCAACAAAGAATCTATACTTCTTTTTTGTTCTACAAAAATGCATCCCGAGAGCGCTATTTTT
CTAACAAAGCATCTTAGATTACTTTTTTTCTCCTTTGTGCGCTCTATAATGCAGTCTCTTGATAACTTTT
TGCACTGTAGGTCCGTTAAGGTTAGAAGAAGGCTACTTTGGTGTCTATTTTCTCTTCCATAAAAAAAGCC
TGACTCCACTTCCCGCGTTTACTGATTACTAGCGAAGCTGCGGGTGCATTTTTTCAAGATAAAGGCATCC
CCGATTATATTCTATACCGATGTGGATTGCGCATACTTTGTGAACAGAAAGTGATAGCGTTGATGATTCT
TCATTGGTCAGAAAATTATGAACGGTTTCTTCTATTTTGTCTCTATATACTACGTATAGGAAATGTTTAC
ATTTTCGTATTGTTTTCGATTCACTCTATGAATAGTTCTTACTACAATTTTTTTGTCTAAAGAGTAATAC
TAGAGATAAACATAAAAAATGTAGAGGTCGAGTTTAGATGCAAGTTCAAGGAGCGAAAGGTGGATGGGTA
GGTTATATAGGGATATAGCACAGAGATATATAGCAAAGAGATACTTTTGAGCAATGTTTGTGGAAGCGGT
ATTCGCAATATTTTAGTAGCTCGTTACAGTCCGGTGCGTTTTTGGTTTTTTGAAAGTGCGTCTTCAGAGC
GCTTTTGGTTTTCAAAAGCGCTCTGAAGTTCCTATACTTTCTAGAGAATAGGAACTTCGGAATAGGAACT
TCAAAGCGTTTCCGAAAACGAGCGCTTCCGAAAATGCAACGCGAGCTGCGCACATACAGCTCACTGTTCA
CGTCGCACCTATATCTGCGTGTTGCCTGTATATATATATACATGAGAAGAACGGCATAGTGCGTGTTTAT
GCTTAAATGCGTACTTATATGCGTCTATTTATGTAGGATGAAAGGTAGTCTAGTACCTCCTGTGATATTA
TCCCATTCCATGCGGGGTATCGTATGCTTCCTTCAGCACTACCCTTTAGCTGTTCTATATGCTGCCACTC
CTCAATTGGATTAGTCTCATCCTTCAATGCTATCATTTCCTTTGATATTGGATCATACTAAGAAACCATT
ATTATCATGACATTAACCTATAAAAATAGGCGTATCACGAGGCCCTTTCGTCTCGCGCGTTTCGGTGATG
ACGGTGAAAACCTCGGCGCGCCATTACCCTGTTATCCCTAATATACAACGCAAAGAAGCTGGAAAATTGG
CGAGGGAATCCTGTTTCTGTCTATCCAAGAATGGGCATGAGGTGGCAACCGTCGTGCTAGCGTACAGGGT
GCACTTTGTAACCATTTGGGACACCGGACACTCGCTGTTTTCGAAATTACCCTTTAAGCGCGGGTATTGA
ACCAGGCTTATGCCCAAGATCGTAGCAAGCATTTAAATGACGGTATCGATAAGCTTGATATCGAATTCCT
GCAGCCCGGGGGATCCACTAGTTCTAGAGTTAATTAA
