Features (pLannotate 1.2.2; 15 found; start..end, strand, type, name):
   1396..1695    +  terminator     ADH2 terminator: transcription terminator for the S. cerevisiae alcohol dehydrogenase 2 (ADH2) gene
   4333..4548    +  promoter       URA3 promoter: S. cerevisiae URA3
   4549..5352    +  CDS            URA3: orotidine-5'-phosphate decarboxylase, required for uracil biosynthesis; S. cerevisiae URA3; yeast auxotrophic marker, counterselectable with 5-fluoroorotic acid (5-FOA)
   5431..5482    +  misc_feature   bom (fragment): basis of mobility region from pBR322
   7717..7884    +  CDS            CTR2 (fragment): CTR2_YEAST - Experimental evidence at protein level: Swiss-Prot protein existence level 1. Provides bioavailable copper via mobilization of vacuolar copper stores and export to the cytoplasm. From Saccharomyces cerevisiae (strain ATCC 204508 / S288c) (Baker's yeast).
   9399..9755    -  CDS            GRS2 (fragment): SYG2_YEAST - Experimental evidence at protein level: Swiss-Prot protein existence level 1. Catalyzes the ATP-dependent ligation of glycine to the 3'-end of its cognate tRNA, via the formation of an aminoacyl-adenylate intermediate (Gly-AMP) (PubMed:23816885). Also produces diadenosine tetraphosphate (Ap4A), a universal pleiotropic signaling molecule needed for cell regulation pathways, by direct condensation of 2 ATPs. Thereby, may play a special role in Ap4A homeostasis (By similarity). From Saccharomyces cerevisiae (strain ATCC 204508 / S288c) (Baker's yeast).
   9753..9776    -  misc_feature   MCS (fragment): pBluescript multiple cloning site
   9789..9807    -  promoter       T3 promoter: promoter for bacteriophage T3 RNA polymerase
  10146..10734   -  rep_origin     ori: high-copy-number ColE1/pMB1/pBR322/pUC origin of replication
  10905..11765   -  CDS            AmpR: β-lactamase; bla; confers resistance to ampicillin, carbenicillin, and related antibiotics
  11766..11870   -  promoter       AmpR promoter: bla
  11897..13239   -  rep_origin     2μ ori: yeast 2μ plasmid origin of replication
  13307..13332   +  CDS            rop (fragment): Rop protein, which maintains plasmids at low copy number; rop
  13333..13362   +  CDS            rop (fragment): Rop protein, which maintains plasmids at low copy number; rop
  13597..17      -  misc_feature   MCS (fragment) (across the origin): pBluescript multiple cloning site
>Addgene plasmid #110663 | pCHKU30.2-2.2 | addgene full sequence | sequence record 210693 | Addgene NGS Result
GATCCACTAGTTCTAGATTAATTAATATCTAAAAATTGCCTTATGATCCGTCTCTCCGGTTACAGCCTGT
GTAACTGATTAATCCTGCCTTTCTAATCACCATTCTAATGTTTTAATTAAGGGATTTTGTCTTCATTAAC
GGCTTTCGCTCATAAAAATGTTATGACGTTTTGCCCGCAGGCGGGAAACCATCCACTTCACGAGACTGAT
CTCCTCTGCCGGAACACCGGGCATCTCCAACTTATAAGTTGGAGAAATAAGAGAATTTCAGATTGAGAGA
ATGAAAAAAAAAAAAAAAAAAAAGGCAGAGGAGAGCATAGAAATGGGGTTCACTTTTTGGTAAAGCTATA
GCATGCCTATCACATATAAATAGAGTGCCAGTAGCGACTTTTTTCACACTCGAAATACTCTTACTACTGC
TCTCTTGTTGTTTTTATCACTTCTTGTTTCTTCTTGGTAAATAGAATATCAAGCTACAAAAAGCATACAA
TCAACTATCAACTATTAACTATATCGTAATACACAATGAAGATCCTCTGCCTTCACGGTAGAGGCTCCAA
CAACGAGATCTTTCGGGCGCAGACGGCAGCCTTCCGTGCAGATCTCGATGACTTTGAGTGGACCTTTGTG
CAAGGCACGGTTCGACATACCGAAGGCAACTGGTCCCTGTACACAGCACAATTCTCGCATCTTCCACTTT
ACACATACTACAACCCTTTTGATCCTGCTTCTATCTTGCAGACTCATGACGACCTTGCGCGGATTATAGT
CGAAGAGGGCCCATTCGATGGTATTCTGGGCTATTCAGGCGGTGCTGCGTTAGCAGCAGAGATCTTGGCT
CAGGCAACCTATGATGATCCCTTTGCCATGGAACGACCGTTTCGATTTGCAGTCTTCATCAACGGAGCAT
CTCCCCTGCGCTGTTTTGCTATGAAGGACGCCCAAGTCATCGAGGACATCGTCGTAGATTCCGCACCCAT
GACCGAGCAGGCAGAGAATATGTTTCTTCGTCCGAGTGCGCTGCGAAAGAAGGACGGAGTCAGCGAACAG
GACCAGGTCGACCATGCAAAACTACTGTCGTTGCTCAAGAAACTCAAGGGCAAGAAGTTGGTCGATGGAA
CAACGTTTCTATCCAACGGAACGCATGGCCTTTGTAGATGGGAACTACCCGCAGACGGTGCGCCACTGAT
TGACTTGCCCACGCTGCACATCCGGAGCACCGAGAGCGACGAGAGTGATCCCCACGAGGGTCTCCATTTG
CTACGACTCTGTGATCCCGGCCAAGCACGCGAGTTCCATCATGGCAGTGGGCATGATTTCCCCAGAGGTC
GTAAGGAAATGAAGCACATTGCGAGACTGATTCGAGAGGTCGCTGAAGCTACAACAAGTCTATAAGCGGA
TCTCTTATGTCTTTACGATTTATAGTTTTCATTATCAAGTATGCCTATATTAGTATATAGCATCTTTAGA
TGACAGTGTTCGAAGTTTCACGAATAAAAGATAATATTCTACTTTTTGCTCCCACCGCGTTTGCTAGCAC
GAGTGAACACCATCCCTCGCCTGTGAGTTGTACCCATTCCTCTAAACTGTAGACATGGTAGCTTCAGCAG
TGTTCGTTATGTACGGCATCCTCCAACAAACAGTCGGTTATAGTTTGTCCTGCTCCTCTGAATCGTCTCC
CTCGATATTTCTCATTTTCCTTCGCATGCCAGCATTGAAATGATCGAAGTTCAATGATGAAACGGTAATT
CTTCTGTCATTTACTCATCTCATCTCATCAAGTTATATAATTCTATACGGATGTAATTTTTCACTTTTCG
TCTTGACGTCCACCCTATAATTTCAATTATTGAACCCTCACGATCCAGTTCTCCAGTGACACAGCCTTTA
TCTGGTCAAACCTTTCTTTCTAATCACCTATGCTGATGCTTAATTAAGGGATTTTTGTCTCCATCAACGG
CATGCGCCCAAAAATGACGTTTTTTTTAACCCATAGACACGAAACTACCCATTTTCCACCGGCCTGACCT
ACCACCGGAACAACGGCCATCTCCAACTTGCAAGTTGGGGAAATTAAGAGCATCGCAGGTTTAATGGAAG
AAAAAAAAAAGGTACAGCACAGCGCAAATGGAGTTAGTTCCCTTATGTCACACACTCACACACAGTCGGT
CAGATCAAGCATACTGGGTGCGTATAAATAGAGTGGCCATTGCCACCCTGTTTATCTCAAAATCTGTCTT
GTTAGTGGTCTTCTCCCTTTTTCAGGTTACAATTCTCTTGTTTCTACTTAGTATATAAGTATATCAAGCT
ATATTAAGCATACTATCAACTGTCAACTCTATCCTCAAAATACAATACAAAATGGCTACCATGAGCGACG
TCTGGGTTGGCCTGCCATGGCCAGTACAATTGATCGCGACCTGCTTTGTCCTCACTGCAACTCTGTTGAT
CACGACTCGCCTCAATTCACTCTCCCATTCATGGCCAGCGGCAGCAGGAAAAGGCCACGAACCTCCAATA
GCGCCCTACTGGCTTCCAGGAATCCAGCATCTGGCAGCCTTCCTTCTCGATCCTGCCCACACTTTCCGCA
CGACCCAGTCGAAATACAAAGATTCGCCTTACACATTGCTCATGGGGAACGTGAAGTTCCACGTTTTTGG
TTCTCCATCTGCCGCGACCCATGTCTTTGCACGCTCGCGCACGTTTGCGTATGAACCGGTGACCTTGAGC
ATGCTGGAGAATGGACTGGATCTGCCCGTGGCCGACCGAGTTTACTTTCAAATCGGTCTGGATCGAGCAA
ATAGTGCAGAGCATGCGAAGGGGTTCGTGGTGCAAAACCATAATGTCTGGTTGCGATACTTGTCAGGCGA
GCCGTTGGACGACCTGATGCAGCTATTCACACGCCACTTCCACCAAATCCTGGAGCAACACCTGGATATG
AAGACAAGAGGCTGGCAGACAGTCGATCTATACCAAGTCCTGCGCAAAGTCATTTTCGACACCTCTGTCC
TGACGTTCTTCGGTCCCCATCTTGCTCAGATATGGGGTCCTACCATGTGGAAGGACTTCTGCCTGTTCAA
CGATGCCACCTATATTGGTGTCAGAACAAATTTGGCGTATGTCTTGCAGCCGCGCGCTGGCCGCGCGCGG
GAGAGAATGCTACGCGCCTTTGAACAGTGGTTAACGCACCATTCAGAGGGAGACTGGCCGGACAAGGACA
AATATTGGAACGAGGAATGGGGCGCAAAAATGAATTGGGAACGTGACCATCTGGCGCGACAATTCGGCCT
CTCCCTCCGTGGACGGGCGGCCATGCAGGCGAGCTTCCTGTTTGCAATCGTTCTGAACGCCGCGCCGATG
AGTTCCTGGTTTACCTGGGTGGCGGCGAGTAATTCAGATCGCCTGGCAAAGTGTCGAGTCGAGTCGTCCA
AGTTCTTGCGACCGAGCAAATCAAGCCGCTTCGATCACGAATTGGACATCGACGCCACGCAAATGAGAGG
CAGCAACTTCATGCAGGCGTTGTGGAAGGAAGCGTTACGCATAGGCACGGCAGCCTCGCCAGCACGTGTA
GTCATGGAAGACACAGAGCTGGAAGGGTATGTCGTAAGGAAGGGCAGTGTGATCCTCATGCCCACTGCGT
TGCTCCACCATAGCGACTTGTTCCCGAGAGCGGACCAGGTTGACACGGAAAGGTGGACAGGCGAGGATGC
CATAGTCCAACAGCGGAGTAAAAGTATTCGCACATTTGGTGGAGGTATGGGCATGTGTTCTGGACGGCAT
GCGGCCGAGCAGGAGGTCATCGGTCTGGTCTCGAAGCTTATTACGCTGTTTGATATCGAGTTCGAAGACT
CGTGGAAGAACAAGTTCCACTTCGACCCAAGAAGTCTCGGAATTATGCATCCTGCAGGTCCTCTAATGGT
ACGCCTGAAGCGGAGAGTATTATGAACAAATCGCTCTTAAATATATACCTAAAGAACATTAAAGCTATAT
TATAAGCAAAGATACGTAAATTTTGCTTATATTATTATACACATATCATATTTCTATATTTTTAAGATTT
GGTTATATAATGTACGTAATGCAAAGGAAATAAATTTTATACATTATTGAACAGCGTCCAAGTAACTACA
TTATGTGCACTAATAGTTTAGCGTCGTGAAGACTTTATTGTGTCGCGAAAAGTAAAAATTTTAAAAATTA
GAGCACCTTGAACTTGCGAAAAAGGTTCTCATCAACTGTTTAAAAGGAGGATATCAGGTCCTATTTCTGA
CAAACAATATACAAATTTAGTTTCAAAGATGAATCAGTGCGCGAAGGACATAACTCATTCAATTCAATTC
ATCATTTTTTTTTTATTCTTTTTTTTGATTTCGGTTTCCTTGAAATTTTTTTGATTCGGTAATCTCCGAA
CAGAAGGAAGAACGAAGGAAGGAGCACAGACTTAGATTGGTATATATACGCATATGTAGTGTTGAAGAAA
CATGAAATTGCCCAGTATTCTTAACCCAACTGCACAGAACAAAAACCTGCAGGAAACGAAGATAAATCAT
GTCGAAAGCTACATATAAGGAACGTGCTGCTACTCATCCTAGTCCTGTTGCTGCCAAGCTATTTAATATC
ATGCACGAAAAGCAAACAAACTTGTGTGCTTCATTGGATGTTCGTACCACCAAGGAATTACTGGAGTTAG
TTGAAGCATTAGGTCCCAAAATTTGTTTACTAAAAACACATGTGGATATCTTGACTGATTTTTCCATGGA
GGGCACAGTTAAGCCGCTAAAGGCATTATCCGCCAAGTACAATTTTTTACTCTTCGAAGACAGAAAATTT
GCTGACATTGGTAATACAGTCAAATTGCAGTACTCTGCGGGTGTATACAGAATAGCAGAATGGGCAGACA
TTACGAATGCACACGGTGTGGTGGGCCCAGGTATTGTTAGCGGTTTGAAGCAGGCGGCAGAAGAAGTAAC
AAAGGAACCTAGAGGCCTTTTGATGTTAGCAGAATTGTCATGCAAGGGCTCCCTATCTACTGGAGAATAT
ACTAAGGGTACTGTTGACATTGCGAAGAGCGACAAAGATTTTGTTATCGGCTTTATTGCTCAAAGAGACA
TGGGTGGAAGAGATGAAGGTTACGATTGGTTGATTATGACACCCGGTGTGGGTTTAGATGACAAGGGAGA
CGCATTGGGTCAACAGTATAGAACCGTGGATGATGTGGTCTCTACAGGATCTGACATTATTATTGTTGGA
AGAGGACTATTTGCAAAGGGAAGGGATGCTAAGGTAGAGGGTGAACGTTACAGAAAAGCAGGCTGGGAAG
CATATTTGAGAAGATGCGGCCAGCAAAACTAAAAAACTGTATTATAAGTAAATGCATGTATACTAAACTC
ACAAATTAGAGCTTCAATTTAATTATATCAGTTATTACCCTATGCGGTGTGAAATACCGCACAGATGCGT
AAGGAGAAAATACCGCATCAGGATAGGAAAAAACCGAGCTTCCTTTCATCCGGCGCGGCTGTGTTCTACA
TATCACTGAAGCTCCGGGTATTTTAAGTTATACAAGGGAAAGATGCCGGCTAGACTAGCAAGTTTTAGGC
TGCTTAACATTATGGATAGGCGGATAAAGGGCCCAAACAGGATTGTAAAGCTTAGACGCTTCTGGTTGGA
CAATGGTACGTTTGTGTATTAAGTAAGGCTTGGCTGGGGATAGCAACATTGGGCAGAGTATAGAAGACCA
CAAAAAAAAGGTATATAAGGGCAGAGAAGTCTTTGTAATGTGTGTAACTTCTCTTCCATGTGTAATCAGT
ATTTCTACTTACTTCTTAAATATACAGAAGTAAGACAGATAACCAACAGCCTTTCCCAGATATACATATA
TATCTTTATTTCAGCTTAAACAATAATTATATTTGTTTAACTCAAAAATAAAAAAAAAAAACCAAACTCA
CGCAACTAATTATTCCATAATAAAATAACAACATGCTCTCTTCCGACCGCACCCAATATACTCTGGCACT
CTGGCTGACGCCCGTCGTCCTCTATGTCGTGTACGCGTGGCTCAAAGTCATCACCGGCGCCTTCTTTGGC
CCTTTGAGCAAAATTCCCGGCCCCAAGCTCTGGGCCATCTCGCGCCTTCCTCGTATGTACATGGAATGGC
AGGGTGAGGAAGCAGCTGGAGTCGCCGCGTTGCACAAGAAGTACGGCCCGGTCGTGCGGCTGGCGCCCAA
CGAAGTGTCGTTTGCTGGTGGTGCTCAGGCTTGGAAAGACATTTATGGCTACCGAAAGAACGTGGGCCAA
GAGAAGCATCCATATCGTTCGTCGGCGTCGTATTGGCCTCCGGCCAACGGAGCCCCGAGCATGATTCAGG
CCATCCGTGACGAAGACCACCAGCGACTGCGCAAGAGTCTGGCCGTCTCGTTCAGTGAGAAGTCCATGAA
GCTGATGGAACCACGCGTCAAGGGCTGGGCTCGGCTTCTGCAGACCAAGTTGGCTGAGCGCGGTGATGCT
GCGGTGGATATGGTCGAGTTGTTTAGATGTGCAACTTTCGATGCCATGGGTGACCTCGCGCTAGGGGACG
ACCTGCAAATGCTGAGAAATGGCCGTCTCTCCGACTACGTCCATGCAGCTTTTAGTGGCATTCGAACCAT
CATCCGCCTTCGGGTCCTCTCCACGTACAATTCCTTCACCCGCTGGCTCGTTCAAGACTGTTTCTTCCAA
AGCGCATTCGTCCGGAAGGCCGCCATGGAAAATCTTCGCTACTCCGCGGACCGTGTGGATCGTCGCCTGC
AAGAACCAGACCGAGACCCTCCCGATCTCTGGACAAAACCCCTGACTGGTATCGACGGCAAGATGTCCCT
GGACGAATATCACTCCACCGCACAGCTTCTCATGACTGCGGGCACCGACACTTCGGCGATAGGCTTGTCC
GGCACACTATATTATCTTCTTACCAACCCCGACTGCCTCGCCAAGGTCACTGACGAGGTTCGCTCCGCCT
TCTCATCTATGGACGACGTAACCTACGAAACCCTCGCCCAACTGAAGTACTTGGACGCCGCGCTGCAAGA
AGGCCTGAGACTCTACCCACCGGTGCCTACCGGCGCACCTCGCGTCACTCCGATGCCTGGATGGTCCATC
GGCGGCTACTGGATCCCAGGTGGTGTGAACGTCCACGCGCCCCACTATGCCACCTCTCGCCTTCCCGCCC
ACTTCACCGCTCCCGAATCTTTCCACCCAGAGCGCTGGCTGGGCGACGAGAAATTCCAAAACGACCGGCT
TGATGCCGTCCAGCCGTTCAACCTCGGCCCTCAGAACTGCTTGGGTCAGGCTTTTGCCATGAACGAGATG
CGCCTCTTCATGGCCGCTGTGTTGCTCCAATTCGATCTACAGTTGTGCGAGGACCCCCGAGCCTGGTTGG
ATCAACGAGTGTTCTCCATGTGGGAGACGAAGCCGTTGATGTGTGTCGCGACCAAGACGAGCTGAAGTGC
TTTTAACTAAGAATTATTAGTCTTTTCTGCTTATTTTTTCATCATAGTTTAGAACACTTTATATTAACGA
ATAGTTTATGAATCTATTTAGGTTTAAAAATTGATACAGTTTTATAAGTTACTTTTTCAAAGACTCGTGC
TGTCTATTGCATAATGCACTGGAAGGAGAAAAAAAAGGTGCACACGCGTGGCTTTTTCTTGAATTTGCAG
TTTGAAAAATAACTACATGGATGATAAGAAAACATGGAGTACAGTCACTTTGAGAACCTTCAATCAGCTG
GTAACGTCTTCGTTAATTGGATACTCAAAAAAGATGGATAGCATGAATCACAAGATGGAAGGAAATGCGG
GCCACGACCACAGTGATATGCATATGGGAGATGGAGATGATACCTCCATTGGGCCGATGAAGTTAGTCGA
CGGATAGAAGCGGTTGTCCCCTTTCCCGGCGAGCCGGCAGTCGGGCCGAGGTTCGGATAAATTTTGTATT
GTGTTTTGATTCTGTCATGAGTATTACTTATGTTCTCTTTAGGTAACCCCAGGTTAATCAATCACAGTTT
CATACCGGCTAGTATTCAAATTATGACTTTTCTTCTGCAGTGTCAGCCTTACGACGATTATCTATGAGCT
TTGAATATAGTTTGCCGTGATTCGTATCTTTAATTGGATAATAAAATGCGAAGGATCGATGACCCTTATT
ATTATTTTTCTACACTGGCTACCGATTTAACTCATCTTCTTGAAAGTATATAAGTAACAGTAAAATATAC
CGTACTTCTGCTAATGTTATTTGTCCCTTATTTTTCTTTTCTTGTCTTATGCTATAGTACCTAAGAATAA
CGACTATTGTTTTGAACTAAACAAAGTAGTAAAAGCACATAAAAGAATTAAGAAAATGTCCCACAACGGC
GAGCCCGACCCGCTCTACCGCGAGCCCTATCCCCTTAACCGCGACTTGCTCGCCTCCGCCCGCCTGCACC
TCCAGCACGCCGTCTTCGTCAACGGTCTAGGCTACCTGCTGCACCCGGCCGTCCCTATCGGGCCCGCCTC
GCACGTGGCTGACATCGCCACCGGCACCGGCATCTTCGCCCTCGCCCTCGCCGCGGCCCACCCCGAAGCC
CGCGTCGAAGCCTCCGACATCTCCCTCGCCCAGGTCCCCGCCCAGCACTGGTGGCCCGCCAATGTGACCT
TTGCGGTCCTCGACATCTTCCAGGACCCCTTGCCGGCCTCACTGCTCGCGCGCTACGACGTCCTCTGCCT
CCGCCACTTCGTCTCCCTGCAGCCCGGCGATCCGCGCCCGCTGATCGCCCGCTTGCTGGCCATGCTGCGG
CCCGGGGGCTATCTGCACTGGCAGGAATGGGACCTGACCACCGCCGCCGTCTTCGCCCCAGACGGCACCT
CCACCCCTAAGATGCAGGCGCTGATCGATTACATCAAACATCCCTCCCGACACACCGCCCAGGCCACCTG
GGTTGGCGACTTGCATCAGAGGGTCGCCGCCGGCGAGGTGCCTGGCGTGGAGCTGGTCGCTCACGACCGT
GTCCGCGCCGCTAAGGCCGCCGTCGTCGCTATGCAGCAGGAACTCATGGCGCTGGGCACCAAGGAGGTAG
TCGCCAGTCTGCGGGCCCGCGAGGGCGAAGCGAGCGTCGAGGCCGCTAAGTTCGAGAAGATCGCGCACGA
CGCCGTCGACGAGTGTCTGAGCTTGGGGAGGGGCCCTGTGATCGATCAGGAGATGGTGACGTGGGTGCTG
AGGAAGAAGTGAGGAGATTGATAAGACTTTTCTAGTTGCATATCTTTTATATTTAAATCTTATCTATTAG
TTAATTTTTTGTAATTTATCCTTATATATAGTCTGGTTATTCTAAAATATCATTTCAGTATCTAAAAATT
CCCCTCTTTTTTCAGTTATATCTTAACAGGCGACAGTCCAAATGTTGATTTATCCCAGTCCGATTCATCA
GGGTTGTGAAGCATTTTGTCAATGGTCGAAATCACATCAGTAATAGTGCCTCTTACTTGCCTCATAGAAT
TTCTTTCTCTTAACGTCACCGTTTGGTCTTTTATAGTTTCGAAATCTATGGTGATACCAAATGGTGTTCC
CAATTCATCGTTACGGGCGTATTTTTTACCAATTGAAGTATTGGAATCGTCAATTTTAAAGTATATCTCT
CTTTTACGTAAAGCCTGCGAGATCCTCTTAAGTATAGCGGGGAAGCCATCGTTATTCGATATTGTCGTAA
CAAATACTTTGATCGGCGCTATGCGGCCGCCACCGCGGTGGAGCTCCAGCTTTTGTTCCCTTTAGTGAGG
GTTAATTGCGCGCTTGGCGAGACTCAAACAAGATATATTTTGCCCGCCTTACAGACGAAACTAGTTGGAG
GTTATGGAGCATACTATCACGTGGGCGGCCACTGGTGAGTTACTACACCCCAGGGGCAACGTTGATGCTC
CTAAAAAACTCTGGCTGGACGCAAGCCGTAACACCCGTGTCACTTCATAATCGTTTGCAATTCAGGGCTT
GATCTACACATTACCCTGTTATCCCTATTAATTAATACGGTTATCCACAGAATCAGGGGATAACGCAGGA
AAGAACATGTGAGCAAAAGGCCAGCAAAAGGCCAGGAACCGTAAAAAGGCCGCGTTGCTGGCGTTTTTCC
ATAGGCTCCGCCCCCCTGACGAGCATCACAAAAATCGACGCTCAAGTCAGAGGTGGCGAAACCCGACAGG
ACTATAAAGATACCAGGCGTTTCCCCCTGGAAGCTCCCTCGTGCGCTCTCCTGTTCCGACCCTGCCGCTT
ACCGGATACCTGTCCGCCTTTCTCCCTTCGGGAAGCGTGGCGCTTTCTCATAGCTCACGCTGTAGGTATC
TCAGTTCGGTGTAGGTCGTTCGCTCCAAGCTGGGCTGTGTGCACGAACCCCCCGTTCAGCCCGACCGCTG
CGCCTTATCCGGTAACTATCGTCTTGAGTCCAACCCGGTAAGACACGACTTATCGCCACTGGCAGCAGCC
ACTGGTAACAGGATTAGCAGAGCGAGGTATGTAGGCGGTGCTACAGAGTTCTTGAAGTGGTGGCCTAACT
ACGGCTACACTAGAAGAACAGTATTTGGTATCTGCGCTCTGCTGAAGCCAGTTACCTTCGGAAAAAGAGT
TGGTAGCTCTTGATCCGGCAAACAAACCACCGCTGGTAGCGGTGGTTTTTTTGTTTGCAAGCAGCAGATT
ACGCGCAGAAAAAAAGGATCTCAAGAAGATCCTTTGATCTTTTCTACGGGGTCTGACGCTCAGTGGAACG
AAAACTCACGTTAAGGGATTTTGGTCATGAGATTATCAAAAAGGATCTTCACCTAGATCCTTTTAAATTA
AAAATGAAGTTTTAAATCAATCTAAAGTATATATGAGTAAACTTGGTCTGACAGTTACCAATGCTTAATC
AGTGAGGCACCTATCTCAGCGATCTGTCTATTTCGTTCATCCATAGTTGCCTGACTCCCCGTCGTGTAGA
TAACTACGATACGGGAGGGCTTACCATCTGGCCCCAGTGCTGCAATGATACCGCGAGACCCACGCTCACC
GGCTCCAGATTTATCAGCAATAAACCAGCCAGCCGGAAGGGCCGAGCGCAGAAGTGGTCCTGCAACTTTA
TCCGCCTCCATCCAGTCTATTAATTGTTGCCGGGAAGCTAGAGTAAGTAGTTCGCCAGTTAATAGTTTGC
GCAACGTTGTTGCCATTGCTACAGGCATCGTGGTGTCACGCTCGTCGTTTGGTATGGCTTCATTCAGCTC
CGGTTCCCAACGATCAAGGCGAGTTACATGATCCCCCATGTTGTGCAAAAAAGCGGTTAGCTCCTTCGGT
CCTCCGATCGTTGTCAGAAGTAAGTTGGCCGCAGTGTTATCACTCATGGTTATGGCAGCACTGCATAATT
CTCTTACTGTCATGCCATCCGTAAGATGCTTTTCTGTGACTGGTGAGTACTCAACCAAGTCATTCTGAGA
ATAGTGTATGCGGCGACCGAGTTGCTCTTGCCCGGCGTCAATACGGGATAATACCGCGCCACATAGCAGA
ACTTTAAAAGTGCTCATCATTGGAAAACGTTCTTCGGGGCGAAAACTCTCAAGGATCTTACCGCTGTTGA
GATCCAGTTCGATGTAACCCACTCGTGCACCCAACTGATCTTCAGCATCTTTTACTTTCACCAGCGTTTC
TGGGTGAGCAAAAACAGGAAGGCAAAATGCCGCAAAAAAGGGAATAAGGGCGACACGGAAATGTTGAATA
CTCATACTCTTCCTTTTTCAATATTATTGAAGCATTTATCAGGGTTATTGTCTCATGAGCGGATACATAT
TTGAATGTATTTAGAAAAATAAACAAATAGGGGTTCCGCGCACATTTCCCCGAAAAGTGCCACCTGAACG
AAGCATCTGTGCTTCATTTTGTAGAACAAAAATGCAACGCGAGAGCGCTAATTTTTCAAACAAAGAATCT
GAGCTGCATTTTTACAGAACAGAAATGCAACGCGAAAGCGCTATTTTACCAACGAAGAATCTGTGCTTCA
TTTTTGTAAAACAAAAATGCAACGCGAGAGCGCTAATTTTTCAAACAAAGAATCTGAGCTGCATTTTTAC
AGAACAGAAATGCAACGCGAGAGCGCTATTTTACCAACAAAGAATCTATACTTCTTTTTTGTTCTACAAA
AATGCATCCCGAGAGCGCTATTTTTCTAACAAAGCATCTTAGATTACTTTTTTTCTCCTTTGTGCGCTCT
ATAATGCAGTCTCTTGATAACTTTTTGCACTGTAGGTCCGTTAAGGTTAGAAGAAGGCTACTTTGGTGTC
TATTTTCTCTTCCATAAAAAAAGCCTGACTCCACTTCCCGCGTTTACTGATTACTAGCGAAGCTGCGGGT
GCATTTTTTCAAGATAAAGGCATCCCCGATTATATTCTATACCGATGTGGATTGCGCATACTTTGTGAAC
AGAAAGTGATAGCGTTGATGATTCTTCATTGGTCAGAAAATTATGAACGGTTTCTTCTATTTTGTCTCTA
TATACTACGTATAGGAAATGTTTACATTTTCGTATTGTTTTCGATTCACTCTATGAATAGTTCTTACTAC
AATTTTTTTGTCTAAAGAGTAATACTAGAGATAAACATAAAAAATGTAGAGGTCGAGTTTAGATGCAAGT
TCAAGGAGCGAAAGGTGGATGGGTAGGTTATATAGGGATATAGCACAGAGATATATAGCAAAGAGATACT
TTTGAGCAATGTTTGTGGAAGCGGTATTCGCAATATTTTAGTAGCTCGTTACAGTCCGGTGCGTTTTTGG
TTTTTTGAAAGTGCGTCTTCAGAGCGCTTTTGGTTTTCAAAAGCGCTCTGAAGTTCCTATACTTTCTAGA
GAATAGGAACTTCGGAATAGGAACTTCAAAGCGTTTCCGAAAACGAGCGCTTCCGAAAATGCAACGCGAG
CTGCGCACATACAGCTCACTGTTCACGTCGCACCTATATCTGCGTGTTGCCTGTATATATATATACATGA
GAAGAACGGCATAGTGCGTGTTTATGCTTAAATGCGTACTTATATGCGTCTATTTATGTAGGATGAAAGG
TAGTCTAGTACCTCCTGTGATATTATCCCATTCCATGCGGGGTATCGTATGCTTCCTTCAGCACTACCCT
TTAGCTGTTCTATATGCTGCCACTCCTCAATTGGATTAGTCTCATCCTTCAATGCTATCATTTCCTTTGA
TATTGGATCATACTAAGAAACCATTATTATCATGACATTAACCTATAAAAATAGGCGTATCACGAGGCCC
TTTCGTCTCGCGCGTTTCGGTGATGACGGTGAGCGCGTTTCGGTGATGACGGTGAAAACCTCGGCGCGCC
ATTACCCTGTTATCCCTAATATACAACGCAAAGAAGCTGGAAAATTGGCGAGGGAATCCTGTTTCTGTCT
ATCCAAGAATGGGCATGAGGTGGCAACCGTCGTGCTAGCGTACAGGGTGCACTTTGTAACCATTTGGGAC
ACCGGACACTCGCTGTTTTCGAAATTACCCTTTAAGCGCGGGTATTGAACCAGGCTTATGCCCAAGATCG
TAGCAAGCATTTAAATGACGGTATCGATAAGCTTGATATCGAATTCCTGCAGCCCGGGG
